Addgene plasmid #202380: mApple-TalinN10-FRB
Purpose: mApple-Talin(1-1973)-FRB
Depositing lab: Pakorn Kanchanawong. Depositing organization: National University of Singapore. Publication: Label-free Single-Molecule Quantification of Rapamycin-induced FKBP-FRB Dimerization for Direct Control of Cellular Mechanotransduction. Wang Y, Barnett SFH, Le S, Guo Z, Zhong X, Kanchanawong P, Yan J. Nano Lett. 2019 Oct 9;19(10):7514-7525. doi: 10.1021/acs.nanolett.9b03364. Epub 2019 Sep 6. PubMed 31466449.
Backbone
  Vector backbone: pCMV
  Backbone manufacturer: Clontech
  Vector type: Mammalian Expression
  Selectable markers: Neomycin (select with G418)
Growth in bacteria
  Bacterial resistance: Kanamycin, 50 μg/mL
  Growth temperature: 37°C
  Growth strain: DH5alpha
  Copy number: Unknown
Gene/Insert
  Gene/Insert name: mApple-Talin(1-1973)-FRB
Terms and licenses: Academic/Nonprofit Terms; Industry Terms: Not Available to Industry
How to cite: mApple-TalinN10-FRB was a gift from Pakorn Kanchanawong (Addgene plasmid # 202380 ; http://n2t.net/addgene:202380 ; RRID:Addgene_202380)
