[The description below was written by a language model from this plasmid's Addgene catalogue record and pLannotate feature annotations shown in this document.]
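Description:
mApple-TalinN10-FRB is a mammalian expression plasmid of about 10.9 kb built on a Clontech-style pCMV backbone. It is propagated in E. coli from a high-copy ColE1/pUC-type origin and also carries an f1 phage origin. A single Tn5 aminoglycoside phosphotransferase gene (NeoR/KanR) serves as a dual-purpose marker. A bacterial bla-type promoter drives it for kanamycin selection in bacteria, and the SV40 enhancer/early promoter drives it for G418 selection in mammalian cells, with an HSV TK polyadenylation signal downstream. The short ble fragment after this gene and the short SV40 large T antigen fragment annotated just upstream of the SV40 poly(A) signal look like residual backbone sequence rather than functional parts.

The payload is one fusion open reading frame expressed from the human CMV immediate-early enhancer and promoter and terminated by the SV40 poly(A) signal. It begins with the monomeric red fluorescent protein mApple. This is followed by a long N-terminal fragment of mouse talin-1 (Tln1), recorded as residues 1–1973, and it ends with FRB, the FKBP-rapamycin binding domain of human FRAP (mTOR). FRB dimerises with FKBP only in the presence of rapamycin, so the truncated talin can be chemically joined to a partner protein carrying FKBP, while mApple allows its localisation to be followed by fluorescence microscopy. The record does not describe the complementary FKBP construct. The associated publication concerns quantifying rapamycin-induced FKBP-FRB dimerization and using it for direct control of cellular mechanotransduction. This fits a role for the plasmid as one half of a split talin system in which a force-transmitting linkage is assembled on demand in live cells.
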