Features (pLannotate 1.2.2; 14 found; start..end, strand, type, name):
     58..361     +  enhancer       CMV enhancer: human cytomegalovirus immediate early enhancer
    362..565     +  promoter       CMV promoter: human cytomegalovirus (CMV) immediate early promoter
    598..1305    +  CDS            mApple: mApple is a basic (constitutively fluorescent) red fluorescent protein published in 2008, derived from Discosoma sp.. It is reported to be a rapidly-maturing monomer with high acid sensitivity.
   1318..7236    +  CDS            Tln1 (fragment): TLN1_MOUSE - Also known as Tln. Experimental evidence at protein level: Swiss-Prot protein existence level 1. Probably involved in connections of major cytoskeletal structures to the plasma membrane. High molecular weight cytoskeletal protein concentrated at regions of cell-substratum contact and, in lymphocytes, at cell-cell contacts. From Mus musculus (Mouse).
   7249..7527    +  CDS            FRB: FKBP-rapamycin binding domain of human FRAP
   7546..7629    +  CDS            large T antigen (fragment): large T antigen from SV40 (simian virus 40)
   7652..7773    +  polyA_signal   SV40 poly(A) signal: SV40 polyadenylation signal
   7807..8235    -  rep_origin     f1 ori (sequence partly withheld): f1 bacteriophage origin of replication; arrow indicates direction of (+) strand synthesis
   8262..8366    +  promoter       AmpR promoter: bla
   8368..8725    +  promoter       SV40 promoter: SV40 enhancer and early promoter
   8760..9554    +  CDS            NeoR/KanR: aminoglycoside phosphotransferase from Tn5; aph(3')-II (or nptII); confers resistance to neomycin, kanamycin, and G418 (Geneticin®)
   9575..9727    +  CDS            ble (fragment): BLE_KLEPN - Experimental evidence at protein level: Swiss-Prot protein existence level 1. Binding protein with a strong affinity to the bleomycin family of antibiotics. Binds to CL990; an antimitotic-antibiotic compound. From Klebsiella pneumoniae.
   9786..9833    +  polyA_signal   HSV TK poly(A) signal: herpes simplex virus thymidine kinase polyadenylation signal (Cole and Stacy, 1985)
  10162..10750   +  rep_origin     ori: high-copy-number ColE1/pMB1/pBR322/pUC origin of replication
>Addgene plasmid #202380 | mApple-TalinN10-FRB | addgene full sequence | sequence record 402900 | Addgene NGS Result
TTATTAATAGTAATCAATTACGGGGTCATTAGTTCATAGCCCATATATGGAGTTCCGCGTTACATAACTT
ACGGTAAATGGCCCGCCTGGCTGACCGCCCAACGACCCCCGCCCATTGACGTCAATAATGACGTATGTTC
CCATAGTAACGCCAATAGGGACTTTCCATTGACGTCAATGGGTGGAGTATTTACGGTAAACTGCCCACTT
GGCAGTACATCAAGTGTATCATATGCCAAGTACGCCCCCTATTGACGTCAATGACGGTAAATGGCCCGCC
TGGCATTATGCCCAGTACATGACCTTATGGGACTTTCCTACTTGGCAGTACATCTACGTATTAGTCATCG
CTATTACCATGGTGATGCGGTTTTGGCAGTACATCAATGGGCGTGGATAGCGGTTTGACTCACGGGGATT
TCCAAGTCTCCACCCCATTGACGTCAATGGGAGTTTGTTTTGGCACCAAAATCAACGGGACTTTCCAAAA
TGTCGTAACAACTCCGCCCCATTGACGCAAATGGGCGGTAGGCGTGTACGGTGGGAGGTCTATATAAGCA
GAGCTGGTTTAGTGAACCGTCAGATCCGCTAGCCACCATGGTGAGCAAGGGCGAGGAGAATAACATGGCC
ATCATCAAGGAGTTCATGCGCTTCAAGGTGCACATGGAGGGCTCCGTGAACGGCCACGAGTTCGAGATCG
AGGGCGAGGGCGAGGGCCGCCCCTACGAGGCCTTTCAGACCGCTAAGCTGAAGGTGACCAAGGGTGGCCC
CCTGCCCTTCGCCTGGGACATCCTGTCCCCTCAGTTCATGTACGGCTCCAAGGTCTACATTAAGCACCCA
GCCGACATCCCCGACTACTTCAAGCTGTCCTTCCCCGAGGGCTTCAGGTGGGAGCGCGTGATGAACTTCG
AGGACGGCGGCATTATTCACGTTAACCAGGACTCCTCCCTGCAGGACGGCGTGTTCATCTACAAGGTGAA
GCTGCGCGGCACCAACTTCCCCTCCGACGGCCCCGTAATGCAGAAGAAGACCATGGGCTGGGAGGCCTCC
GAGGAGCGGATGTACCCCGAGGACGGCGCCCTGAAGAGCGAGATCAAGAAGAGGCTGAAGCTGAAGGACG
GCGGCCACTACGCCGCCGAGGTCAAGACCACCTACAAGGCCAAGAAGCCCGTGCAGCTGCCCGGCGCCTA
CATCGTCGACATCAAGTTGGACATCGTGTCCCACAACGAGGACTACACCATCGTGGAACAGTACGAACGC
GCCGAGGGCCGCCACTCCACCGGCGGCATGGACGAGCTGTACAAGGTCGACCTCGAGATGGTTGCGCTTT
CGCTGAAGATTAGCATTGGGAATGTGGTGAAGACGATGCAATTTGAGCCATCTACCATGGTGTACGACGC
CTGCCGCATGATTCGTGAGCGGATCCCAGAGGCCCTGGCTGGCCCTCCCAACGACTTTGGGCTCTTTCTG
TCAGATGATGACCCCAAAAAAGGCATCTGGCTAGAGGCTGGGAAAGCTTTGGACTACTACATGCTCCGAA
ATGGGGACACCATGGAGTACAGAAAAAAGCAGAGACCCCTGAAGATACGGATGTTAGACGGAACGGTGAA
GACTATCATGGTGGATGACTCCAAGACCGTCACAGACATGCTCATGACCATTTGTGCCCGAATTGGTATC
ACCAACCATGATGAGTATTCACTGGTTCGAGAGCTGATGGAAGAAAAGAAAGATGAGGGGACAGGGACCC
TGAGAAAAGACAAGACCCTACTGCGAGATGAAAAGAAGATGGAGAAGCTAAAGCAGAAGTTGCACACAGA
CGATGAGTTGAACTGGCTGGACCATGGGCGGACACTGAGGGAACAGGGAGTGGAAGAGCATGAGACGTTG
CTGCTGCGGAGAAAGTTCTTCTACTCAGACCAGAATGTGGATTCCCGAGACCCTGTACAGCTGAACCTTC
TCTATGTGCAGGCACGAGATGACATCCTGAATGGCTCCCATCCTGTCTCCTTTGACAAGGCCTGTGAATT
TGCAGGCTTCCAGTGCCAGATCCAGTTTGGACCTCACAATGAACAGAAGCACAAGGCTGGCTTCCTTGAC
CTGAAGGACTTCCTGCCCAAGGAGTATGTGAAGCAGAAGGGAGAGCGTAAGATCTTTCAGGCACACAAGA
ATTGTGGGCAGATGAGTGAAATTGAGGCCAAGGTACGCTACGTGAAGCTGGCCCGTTCCCTCAAGACTTA
CGGTGTCTCCTTCTTCCTAGTCAAGGAAAAGATGAAGGGGAAGAATAAACTGGTGCCCAGGCTGTTGGGC
ATCACTAAGGAGTGTGTGATGCGTGTGGATGAGAAGACCAAGGAGGTGATTCAGGAATGGAGCCTCACCA
ACATCAAACGCTGGGCTGCCTCTCCCAAGAGCTTTACTCTGGACTTTGGAGACTATCAGGATGGCTACTA
CTCAGTACAGACGACAGAAGGCGAGCAGATCGCACAGCTCATTGCTGGCTACATAGATATCATCCTTAAG
AAGAAAAAAAGCAAGGACCATTTTGGGCTGGAGGGAGATGAAGAGTCTACTATGTTGGAGGACTCAGTGT
CTCCCAAAAAGTCAACAGTCCTTCAGCAGCAGTACAACCGAGTGGGGAAAGTGGAGCACGGCTCTGTGGC
TCTGCCAGCCATCATGCGCTCTGGAGCCTCTGGTCCTGAGAATTTCCAGGTGGGGAGCATGCCACCTGCC
CAGCAGCAGATCACCAGTGGCCAGATGCACCGAGGACACATGCCACCTCTGACTTCAGCCCAGCAGGCGC
TCACTGGAACCATTAACTCCAGCATGCAGGCTGTGCAGGCTGCCCAGGCCACTCTGGATGACTTTGAGAC
TCTACCCCCTCTTGGCCAGGATGCTGCCTCCAAAGCTTGGCGTAAGAACAAGATGGATGAATCAAAGCAT
GAGATCCACTCCCAGGTAGATGCCATCACAGCTGGCACTGCCTCTGTGGTAAACCTGACAGCAGGAGATC
CTGCAGAGACAGACTATACAGCAGTGGGCTGTGCAGTCACCACCATCTCTTCCAACCTGACGGAGATGTC
CCGTGGGGTGAAGCTATTGGCTGCCCTGCTGGAGGATGAAGGCGGCAATGGCCGGCCCCTTCTGCAAGCA
GCAAAGGGCCTTGCAGGGGCTGTGTCGGAACTGCTTCGCAGTGCTCAGCCCGCCAGCGCTGAGCCTCGTC
AGAACCTGCTGCAGGCAGCCGGGAACGTGGGCCAGGCCAGTGGGGAGCTGTTGCAGCAAATTGGGGAAAG
TGACACTGACCCCCACTTCCAGGATGTTCTAATGCAGCTAGCAAACGCAGTGGCAAGTGCTGCAGCCGCC
CTGGTCCTCAAGGCCAAGAGTGTGGCCCAGCGCACAGAGGATTCCGGGCTTCAGACCCAAGTGATTGCTG
CAGCTACGCAATGTGCTCTGTCCACTTCCCAGCTGGTGGCCTGTACCAAGGTGGTAGCACCTACAATCAG
CTCACCTGTGTGCCAAGAACAGCTAGTCGAGGCTGGGCGACTGGTGGCCAAAGCTGTGGAGGGCTGTGTG
TCTGCCTCGCAAGCAGCTACAGAAGATGGACAGCTGCTTCGAGGGGTAGGAGCAGCAGCCACGGCTGTCA
CCCAGGCCCTCAATGAGCTGCTGCAGCACGTGAAGGCCCACGCCACCGGAGCTGGGCCTGCCGGTCGGTA
TGACCAAGCCACTGATACCATCCTCACCGTCACTGAAAACATCTTCAGCTCCATGGGTGATGCTGGGGAG
ATGGTGCGCCAGGCCCGCATCCTGGCCCAAGCCACCTCAGACCTGGTCAATGCTATCAAGGCCGATGCTG
AGGGGGAGAGTGATCTGGAGAACTCTAGAAAGCTCCTGAGTGCTGCCAAGATCCTCGCTGATGCCACCGC
CAAGATGGTGGAGGCGGCCAAGGGAGCAGCCGCCCACCCTGACAGTGAGGAACAGCAGCAGCGACTGCGT
GAAGCAGCTGAGGGGCTTCGCATGGCCACCAATGCAGCTGCGCAGAACGCCATCAAGAAGAAGTTGGTGC
AGCGCCTGGAGCATGCAGCCAAGCAAGCTGCAGCCTCTGCAACACAGACCATTGCTGCAGCCCAACATGC
AGCCTCTGCCCCCAAGGCCTCTGCGGGCCCCCAGCCCCTACTGGTGCAGAGCTGTAAGGCCGTGGCAGAG
CAGATTCCGTTGCTGGTGCAGGGTGTCCGAGGAAGTCAAGCTCAGCCTGACAGCCCTAGTGCTCAGCTCG
CCCTCATTGCTGCCAGCCAGAGCTTCCTGCAGCCAGGTGGGAAGATGGTGGCAGCGGCAAAAGCCTCAGT
GCCAACAATTCAGGACCAGGCTTCAGCGATGCAGCTGAGTCAGTGCGCAAAGAACCTAGGCACTGCCCTG
GCCGAGCTGCGCACTGCTGCTCAGAAGGCTCAGGAGGCATGTGGACCTTTGGAGATGGATTCTGCACTGA
GTGTTGTACAAAATCTAGAGAAAGACCTACAGGAAATAAAAGCAGCAGCTCGAGATGGCAAGCTTAAGCC
CTTACCTGGGGAAACAATGGAGAAGTGTACCCAAGATCTTGGCAACAGCACCAAAGCGGTGAGCTCTGCC
ATCGCCAAGCTGCTGGGGGAGATTGCCCAGGGCAACGAGAACTATGCAGGTATTGCAGCTCGGGATGTAG
CTGGTGGACTAAGGTCACTAGCCCAGGCTGCGCGGGGTGTGGCTGCGCTGACATCAGATCCTGCAGTGCA
GGCCATTGTGCTTGACACAGCCAGCGACGTTCTGGACAAGGCCAGCAGCCTCATTGAAGAGGCAAAAAAA
GCATCTGGACACCCAGGGGACCCAGAAAGCCAGCAAAGGCTTGCTCAGGTAGCTAAAGCAGTGACCCAAG
CCCTGAACCGCTGTGTCAGCTGCCTGCCTGGCCAAAGAGACGTGGATAATGCCCTACGAGCCGTTGGAGA
TGCCAGCAAGCGACTCCTGAGTGACTTGCTTCCTCCAAGCACGGGGACATTTCAAGAAGCACAGAGCCGA
TTGAATGAAGCTGCAGCTGGGTTAAATCAGGCCGCCACAGAACTGGTGCAAGCCTCCCGAGGAACTCCTC
AGGACCTGGCTCGGGCCTCCGGCCGATTTGGACAGGACTTCAGCACCTTCCTGGAAGCTGGTGTGGAGAT
GGCCGGACAGGCCCCGAGCCAGGAGGACCGAGCCCAGGTGGTGTCCAACCTGAAGGGCATATCCATGTCT
TCAAGCAAACTTCTCCTTGCCGCTAAGGCCTTGTCCACAGACCCTGCTTCTCCCAACCTCAAGAGTCAGC
TGGCTGCGGCTGCCCGGGCAGTGACGGACAGCATCAACCAGCTCATCACCATGTGCACCCAGCAGGCACC
TGGCCAGAAGGAGTGTGACAATGCACTTCGGCAGCTAGAGACAGTCCGAGAACTCCTGGAGAATCCAGTC
CAGCCCATCAACGACATGTCCTACTTCGGTTGCTTGGACAGTGTCATGGAGAACTCCAAGGTCCTAGGTG
AGGCCATGACTGGCATCTCCCAAAATGCCAAGAATGGAAATCTGCCGGAGTTTGGAGATGCCATTGCCAC
AGCCTCCAAGGCTCTCTGTGGCTTCACGGAGGCAGCCGCACAGGCAGCATATCTAGTTGGTGTCTCTGAC
CCCAACAGCCAAGCTGGACAGCAAGGACTGGTGGAACCCACACAGTTTGCCCGTGCAAACCAGGCAATTC
AGATGGCCTGTCAGAGTCTGGGGGAGCCTGGCTGTACCCAGGCCCAGGTGTTATCTGCAGCCACTATTGT
AGCCAAACACACATCTGCATTGTGTAACAGCTGTCGCCTGGCTTCCGCTAGGACTGCCAATCCCACTGCC
AAGCGCCAGTTTGTACAGTCAGCCAAGGAGGTGGCCAACAGTACAGCCAATCTTGTCAAGACCATCAAGG
CACTAGATGGGGACTTCACAGAAGAGAACCGTGCCCAGTGCCGAGCAGCCACAGCCCCTCTGCTGGAAGC
TGTGGATAACCTGAGTGCCTTTGCCTCCAACCCTGAGTTCTCCAGCGTCCCTGCCCAGATCAGCCCTGAG
GGCAGAGCAGCCATGGAGCCCATTGTAATCTCTGCTAAGACAATGTTGGAGAGTGCTGGAGGGCTCATCC
AGACAGCTCGGGCGTTAGCAGTCAATCCCCGAGACCCCCCACGTTGGTCTGTGCTAGCTGGCCACTCTCG
GACTGTCTCAGATTCCATCAAGAAACTTATTACAAGCATGAGGGACAAAGCCCCAGGGCAGCTGGAGTGT
GAGACAGCCATTGCGGCTCTGAACAGCTGCTTGCGGGACCTAGATCAGGCTTCGCTTGCCGCTGTCAGCC
AGCAGCTTGCTCCCCGTGAAGGAATCTCTCAAGAGGCTTTGCACACCCAGATGCTCACTGCAGTGCAAGA
AATTTCTCATCTCATTGAGCCGCTGGCCAGCGCTGCTCGGGCTGAAGCCTCCCAGCTGGGACACAAGGTG
TCCCAAATGGCCCAGTACTTTGAACCACTCACCCTGGCTGCAGTGGGTGCTGCGTCTAAGACCCTGAGCC
ACCCGCAGCAGATGGCACTTCTGGACCAGACTAAAACGTTGGCAGAGTCTGCCTTGCAGTTGCTATATAC
TGCCAAGGAGGCTGGTGGTAACCCCAAGCAAGCAGCACACACCCAGGAAGCCCTGGAGGAGGCTGTGCAG
ATGATGACAGAGGCCGTAGAAGACCTGACGACGACCCTCAACGAAGCAGCCAGTGCTGCAGGAGTCGTTG
GCGGCATGGTGGACTCTATCACTCAGGCCATCAACCAGCTAGATGAAGGACCTATGGGTGACCCAGAAGG
CTCATTCGTAGATTACCAGACAACCATGGTGAGGACAGCCAAGGCCATTGCTGTCACTGTTCAGGAGATG
GTAACCAAGTCAAACACCAGCCCTGAAGAGCTAGGCCCTCTTGCCAACCAGCTGACCAGTGACTATGGCC
GACTGGCCTCACAAGCCAAGCCTGCAGCTGTGGCTGCTGAAAATGAAGAGATAGGCGCTCACATCAAACA
CCGAGTACAGGAGCTGGGCCATGGCTGCTCTGCTCTGGTCACCAAGGCAGGTGCCTTGCAGTGTAGCCCC
AGTGATGTCTACACCAAGAAGGAGCTCATAGAGTGTGCCCGCAGAGTGTCAGAGAAGGTCTCCCATGTTC
TGGCTGCACTCCAGGCTGGGAATCGTGAATTCACCGGTATCCTCTGGCATGAGATGTGGCATGAAGGCCT
GGAAGAGGCATCTCGTTTGTACTTTGGGGAAAGGAACGTGAAAGGCATGTTTGAGGTGCTGGAGCCCTTG
CATGCTATGATGGAACGGGGCCCCCAGACTCTGAAGGAAACATCCTTTAATCAGGCCTATGGTCGAGATT
TAATGGAGGCCCAAGAGTGGTGCAGGAAGTACATGAAATCAGGGAATGTCAAGGACCTCACTCAAGCCTG
GGACCTCTATTATCATGTGTTCCGACGAATCTCAAAGTAAGCGGCCGCGACTCTAGATCATAATCAGCCA
TACCACATTTGTAGAGGTTTTACTTGCTTTAAAAAACCTCCCACACCTCCCCCTGAACCTGAAACATAAA
ATGAATGCAATTGTTGTTGTTAACTTGTTTATTGCAGCTTATAATGGTTACAAATAAAGCAATAGCATCA
CAAATTTCACAAATAAAGCATTTTTTTCACTGCATTCTAGTTGTGGTTTGTCCAAACTCATCAATGTATC
TTAAGGCGTAAATTGTAAGCGTTAATATTTTGTTAAAATTCGCGTTAAATTTTTGTTAAATCAGCTCATT
TTTTAACCAATAGGCCGAAATCGGCAAAATCCCTTATAAATCAAAAGAATAGACCGAGATAGGGT
[37 nt withheld, positions 7906-7942]
AAAGAACGTGGACTCCAACGTCAAAGG
[49 nt withheld, positions 7970-8018]
T
[91 nt withheld, positions 8020-8110]
G
[124 nt withheld, positions 8112-8235]
CAGGTGGCACTTTTCGGGGAAATGTGCGCGGAACCCCTATTTGTTTATTTTTCTAAATACATTCAAATAT
GTATCCGCTCATGAGACAATAACCCTGATAAATGCTTCAATAATATTGAAAAAGGAAGAGTCCTGAGGCG
GAAAGAACCAGCTGTGGAATGTGTGTCAGTTAGGGTGTGGAAAGTCCCCAGGCTCCCCAGCAGGCAGAAG
TATGCAAAGCATGCATCTCAATTAGTCAGCAACCAGGTGTGGAAAGTCCCCAGGCTCCCCAGCAGGCAGA
AGTATGCAAAGCATGCATCTCAATTAGTCAGCAACCATAGTCCCGCCCCTAACTCCGCCCATCCCGCCCC
TAACTCCGCCCAGTTCCGCCCATTCTCCGCCCCATGGCTGACTAATTTTTTTTATTTATGCAGAGGCCGA
GGCCGCCTCGGCCTCTGAGCTATTCCAGAAGTAGTGAGGAGGCTTTTTTGGAGGCCTAGGCTTTTGCAAA
GATCGATCAAGAGACAGGATGAGGATCGTTTCGCATGATTGAACAAGATGGATTGCACGCAGGTTCTCCG
GCCGCTTGGGTGGAGAGGCTATTCGGCTATGACTGGGCACAACAGACAATCGGCTGCTCTGATGCCGCCG
TGTTCCGGCTGTCAGCGCAGGGGCGCCCGGTTCTTTTTGTCAAGACCGACCTGTCCGGTGCCCTGAATGA
ACTGCAAGACGAGGCAGCGCGGCTATCGTGGCTGGCCACGACGGGCGTTCCTTGCGCAGCTGTGCTCGAC
GTTGTCACTGAAGCGGGAAGGGACTGGCTGCTATTGGGCGAAGTGCCGGGGCAGGATCTCCTGTCATCTC
ACCTTGCTCCTGCCGAGAAAGTATCCATCATGGCTGATGCAATGCGGCGGCTGCATACGCTTGATCCGGC
TACCTGCCCATTCGACCACCAAGCGAAACATCGCATCGAGCGAGCACGTACTCGGATGGAAGCCGGTCTT
GTCGATCAGGATGATCTGGACGAAGAGCATCAGGGGCTCGCGCCAGCCGAACTGTTCGCCAGGCTCAAGG
CGAGCATGCCCGACGGCGAGGATCTCGTCGTGACCCATGGCGATGCCTGCTTGCCGAATATCATGGTGGA
AAATGGCCGCTTTTCTGGATTCATCGACTGTGGCCGGCTGGGTGTGGCGGACCGCTATCAGGACATAGCG
TTGGCTACCCGTGATATTGCTGAAGAGCTTGGCGGCGAATGGGCTGACCGCTTCCTCGTGCTTTACGGTA
TCGCCGCTCCCGATTCGCAGCGCATCGCCTTCTATCGCCTTCTTGACGAGTTCTTCTGAGCGGGACTCTG
GGGTTCGAAATGACCGACCAAGCGACGCCCAACCTGCCATCACGAGATTTCGATTCCACCGCCGCCTTCT
ATGAAAGGTTGGGCTTCGGAATCGTTTTCCGGGACGCCGGCTGGATGATCCTCCAGCGCGGGGATCTCAT
GCTGGAGTTCTTCGCCCACCCTAGGGGGAGGCTAACTGAAACACGGAAGGAGACAATACCGGAAGGAACC
CGCGCTATGACGGCAATAAAAAGACAGAATAAAACGCACGGTGTTGGGTCGTTTGTTCATAAACGCGGGG
TTCGGTCCCAGGGCTGGCACTCTGTCGATACCCCACCGAGACCCCATTGGGGCCAATACGCCCGCGTTTC
TTCCTTTTCCCCACCCCACCCCCCAAGTTCGGGTGAAGGCCCAGGGCTCGCAGCCAACGTCGGGGCGGCA
GGCCCTGCCATAGCCTCAGGTTACTCATATATACTTTAGATTGATTTAAAACTTCATTTTTAATTTAAAA
GGATCTAGGTGAAGATCCTTTTTGATAATCTCATGACCAAAATCCCTTAACGTGAGTTTTCGTTCCACTG
AGCGTCAGACCCCGTAGAAAAGATCAAAGGATCTTCTTGAGATCCTTTTTTTCTGCGCGTAATCTGCTGC
TTGCAAACAAAAAAACCACCGCTACCAGCGGTGGTTTGTTTGCCGGATCAAGAGCTACCAACTCTTTTTC
CGAAGGTAACTGGCTTCAGCAGAGCGCAGATACCAAATACTGTTCTTCTAGTGTAGCCGTAGTTAGGCCA
CCACTTCAAGAACTCTGTAGCACCGCCTACATACCTCGCTCTGCTAATCCTGTTACCAGTGGCTGCTGCC
AGTGGCGATAAGTCGTGTCTTACCGGGTTGGACTCAAGACGATAGTTACCGGATAAGGCGCAGCGGTCGG
GCTGAACGGGGGGTTCGTGCACACAGCCCAGCTTGGAGCGAACGACCTACACCGAACTGAGATACCTACA
GCGTGAGCTATGAGAAAGCGCCACGCTTCCCGAAGGGAGAAAGGCGGACAGGTATCCGGTAAGCGGCAGG
GTCGGAACAGGAGAGCGCACGAGGGAGCTTCCAGGGGGAAACGCCTGGTATCTTTATAGTCCTGTCGGGT
TTCGCCACCTCTGACTTGAGCGTCGATTTTTGTGATGCTCGTCAGGGGGGCGGAGCCTATGGAAAAACGC
CAGCAACGCGGCCTTTTTACGGTTCCTGGCCTTTTGCTGGCCTTTTGCTCACATGTTCTTTCCTGCGTTA
TCCCCTGATTCTGTGGATAACCGTATTACCGCCATGCATTAG
